>Addgene plasmid #54462 | LI C-D 1-10GFP noATG | depositor full sequence | sequence record 84675 | Full Sequence
CGACGTAGCCACCTACTCCCAACATCAGCCGGACTCCGATTACCTCGGGAACTTGCTCCGTAGTAAGACA
TTCATCGCGCTTGCTGCCTTCGACCAAGAAGCGGTTGTTGGCGCTCTCGCGGCTTACGTTCTGCCCAGGT
TTGAGCAGCCGCGTAGTGAGATCTATATCTATGATCTCGCAGTCTCCGGCGAGCACCGGAGGCAGGGCAT
TGCCACCGCGCTCATCAATCTCCTCAAGCATGAGGCCAACGCGCTTGGTGCTTATGTGATCTACGTGCAA
GCAGATTACGGTGACGATCCCGCAGTGGCTCTCTATACAAAGTTGGGCATACGGGAAGAAGTGATGCACT
TTGATATCGACCCAAGTACCGCCACCTAACAATTCGTTCAAGCCGAGATCGGCTTCCCGGCCGCGGAGTT
GTTCGGTAAATTGTCACAACGCCGCTCATGACATTAACCTATAAAAATAGGCGTATCACGAGGCCCTTTT
GTCTCGCGCGTTTCGGTGATGACGGTGAAAACCTCTGACACATGCAGCTCCCGGAGAAGGTCACAGCTTG
TCTGTAAGCGGATGCCGGGAGCAGACAAGCCCGTCAGGGCGCGTCAGCGGGTGTTGGCGGGTGTCGGGGC
TGGCTTAACTATGCGGCATCAGAGCAGATTGTACTGAGAGTGCACCATATGCGGTGTGAAATACCGCACA
GATGCGTAAGGAGAAAATACCGCATCAGGCGCCATTCGCCATTCAGGCTGCGCAACTGTTGGGAAGGGCG
ATCGGTGCGGGCCTCTTCGCTATTACGCCAGCTGGCGAAAGGGGGATGTGCTGCAAGGCGATTAAGTTGG
GTAACGCCAGGGTTTTCCCAGTCACGACGTTGTAAAACGACGGCCAGTGAATTCGAGCTCGGTACCTCGA
TGGTCTCACACCGTGTCTAAGGGCGAAGAACTCTTCACTGGTGTTGTGCCTATCCTCGTGGAACTCGACG
GCGACGTTAACGGTCATAAGTTCTCCGTCAGGGGAGAGGGAGAAGGCGACGCTACCATCGGAAAGCTCAC
ACTCAAGTTCATCTGCACCACAGGCAAGCTCCCTGTGCCTTGGCCTACTCTCGTTACTACCCTCACCTAC
GGTGTTCAGTGCTTCTCTCGTTACCCTGACCACATGAAGCAGCATGACTTCTTCAAGAGTGCTATGCCTG
AGGGCTACGTCCAGGAACGTACAATCTCTTTCAAGGACGACGGAAAGTACAAGACAAGGGCCGTCGTGAA
GTTCGAGGGTGACACTCTCGTGAACCGTATCGAACTCAAGGGAACCGACTTCAAGGAGGACGGTAACATC
CTCGGTCACAAGCTCGAATACAACTTCAACTCCCATAACGTGTACATCACAGCTGACAAGCAGAAGAACG
GAATCAAGGCCAACTTCACTGTTAGGCACAACGTCGAGGACGGTTCTGTTCAGCTCGCCGACCATTACCA
GCAGAACACCCCTATCGGTGACGGACCTGTCCTCCTCCCTGACAACCACTACCTCTCTACACAGACTGTG
CTCTCCAAGGACCCTAACGAAAAGTGAAAGGAGAGACCTACGAATGCATCTAGATATCGGATCCCGGGCC
CGTCGACTGCAGAGGCCTGCATGCAAGCTTGGCGTAATCATGGTCATAGCTGTTTCCTGTGTGAAATTGT
TATCCGCTCACAATTCCACACAACATACGAGCCGGAAGCATAAAGTGTAAAGCCTGGGGTGCCTAATGAG
TGAGCTAACTCACATTAATTGCGTTGCGCTCACTGCCCGCTTTCCAGTCGGGAAACCTGTCGTGCCAGCT
GCATTAATGAATCGGCCAACGCGCGGGGAGAGGCGGTTTGCGTATTGGGCGCTCTTCCGCTTCCTCGCTC
ACTGACTCGCTGCGCTCGGTCGTTCGGCTGCGGCGAGCGGTATCAGCTCACTCAAAGGCGGTAATACGGT
TATCCACAGAATCAGGGGATAACGCAGGAAAGAACATGTGAGCAAAAGGCCAGCAAAAGGCCAGGAACCG
TAAAAAGGCCGCGTTGCTGGCGTTTTTCCATAGGCTCCGCCCCCCTGACGAGCATCACAAAAATCGACGC
TCAAGTCAGAGGTGGCGAAACCCGACAGGACTATAAAGATACCAGGCGTTTCCCCCTGGAAGCTCCCTCG
TGCGCTCTCCTGTTCCGACCCTGCCGCTTACCGGATACCTGTCCGCCTTTCTCCCTTCGGGAAGCGTGGC
GCTTTCTCATAGCTCACGCTGTAGGTATCTCAGTTCGGTGTAGGTCGTTCGCTCCAAGCTGGGCTGTGTG
CACGAACCCCCCGTTCAGCCCGACCGCTGCGCCTTATCCGGTAACTATCGTCTTGAGTCCAACCCGGTAA
GACACGACTTATCGCCACTGGCAGCAGCCACTGGTAACAGGATTAGCAGAGCGAGGTATGTAGGCGGTGC
TACAGAGTTCTTGAAGTGGTGGCCTAACTACGGCTACACTAGAAGAACAGTATTTGGTATCTGCGCTCTG
CTGAAGCCAGTTACCTTCGGAAAAAGAGTTGGTAGCTCTTGATCCGGCAAACAAACCACCGCTGGTAGCG
GTGGTTTTTTTGTTTGCAAGCAGCAGATTACGCGCAGAAAAAAAGGATCTCAAGAAGATCCTTTGATCTT
TTCTACGGGGTCTGACGCTCAGTGGAACGAAAACTCACGTTAAGGGATTTTGGTCATGAGGCGCACACCG
TGGAAACGGATGAAGGCACGAACCCAGTTGACATAAGCCTGTTCGGTTCGTAAACTGTAATGCAAGTAGC
GTATGCGCTCACGCAACTGGTCCAGAACCTTGACCGAACGCAGCGGTGGTAACGGCGCAGTGGCGGTTTT
CATGGCTTGTTATGACTGTTTTTTTGTACAGTCTATGCCTCGGGCATCCAAGCAGCAAGCGCGTTACGCC
GTGGGTCGATGTTTGATGTTATGGAGCAGCAACGATGTTACGCAGCAGCAACGATGTTACGCAGCAGGGC
AGTCGCCCTAAAACAAAGTTAGGTGGCTCAAGTATGGGCATCATTCGCACATGTAGGCTCGGCCCTGACC
AAGTCAAATCCATGCGGGCTGCTCTTGATCTTTTCGGTCGTGAGTTCGG
Features (pLannotate 1.2.2; 11 found; start..end, strand, type, name):
    493..528     +  CDS            rop (fragment): Rop protein, which maintains plasmids at low copy number; rop
    630..729     +  misc_feature   bom (fragment): basis of mobility region from pBR322
    735..892     -  CDS            lacZα (fragment): LacZα fragment of β-galactosidase; lacZ fragment
    926..1564    +  CDS            (3-F)Tyr-EGFP (fragment): (3-F)Tyr-EGFP is a basic (constitutively fluorescent) green fluorescent protein published in 2004, derived from Aequorea victoria.
   1677..1693    -  protein_bind   lac operator: The lac repressor binds to the lac operator to inhibit transcription in E. coli. This inhibition can be relieved by adding lactose or isopropyl-β-D-thiogalactopyranoside (IPTG). lac repressor encoded by lacI
   1701..1731    -  promoter       lac promoter: promoter for the E. coli lac operon
   1746..1767    -  protein_bind   CAP binding site: CAP binding activates transcription in the presence of cAMP. E. coli catabolite activator protein
   1780..1872    -  CDS            lacI (fragment): lac repressor; lacI; The lac repressor binds to the lac operator to inhibit transcription in E. coli. This inhibition can be relieved by adding lactose or isopropyl-β-D-thiogalactopyranoside (IPTG).
   2055..2643    -  rep_origin     ori: high-copy-number ColE1/pMB1/pBR322/pUC origin of replication
   2758..2786    +  promoter       Pc promoter: intI1 (promoter lies within the coding sequence); class 1 integron promoter
   2975..376     +  CDS            aacC1 (across the origin): AACC1_PSEAI - Experimental evidence at protein level: Swiss-Prot protein existence level 1. Responsible for gentamicin resistance and has a limited substrate range. From Pseudomonas aeruginosa.
