[The description below was written by a language model from this plasmid's Addgene catalogue record and pLannotate feature annotations shown in this document.]
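Description:
LI C-D 1-10GFP noATG is a small (about 3.1 kb) level I ("LI") module from a modular plasmid assembly kit built for multigene expression, gene silencing and silencing rescue in plants. It is a bacterial cloning vector rather than an expression construct. The backbone is a gentamicin-resistant derivative of pUC57, propagated in E. coli at high copy from a ColE1/pUC-type origin. Selection relies on the aacC1 aminoglycoside acetyltransferase gene, which spans the sequence origin and lies downstream of a class 1 integron Pc promoter. Remnants of the pUC cloning region (a lacZα fragment, the lac promoter and operator, a CAP binding site, a lacI fragment) and short rop and bom fragments are also annotated.

The insert is a synthetic coding sequence for the 1-10 domain of superfolder GFP, meaning β-strands 1 to 10 of the split-GFP system, supplied without a start codon. The annotation tool labels this roughly 640 bp region as a fragment of an EGFP variant, which reflects sequence similarity to GFP derivatives rather than the actual identity of the part. No plant promoter or terminator is annotated, consistent with a building block that provides only a coding element. The missing ATG suggests it is meant to be fused in frame behind another coding module. The "C-D" in the name presumably designates its position in the assembly scheme, although the record does not define this or list the flanking assembly sites. Once assembled into a higher-level construct, such a fragment would typically be used in split-GFP complementation with a GFP11-tagged partner. The depositor notes that this superfolder GFP part shows noticeable background fluorescence, which should be considered when interpreting signals.
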