Addgene plasmid #54462: LI C-D 1-10GFP noATG
Depositing lab: Martin Parniske. Depositing organization: Ludwig-Maximilians-Universitaet Muenchen (LMU). Publication: A modular plasmid assembly kit for multigene expression, gene silencing and silencing rescue in plants. Binder A, Lambert J, Morbitzer R, Popp C, Ott T, Lahaye T, Parniske M. PLoS One. 2014 Feb 13;9(2):e88218. doi: 10.1371/journal.pone.0088218. eCollection 2014. PubMed 24551083.
Backbone
  Vector backbone: pUC57 (Gent)
  Backbone manufacturer: Parniske lab
  Vector type: cloning vector
Growth in bacteria
  Bacterial resistance: Gentamicin, 10 μg/mL
  Growth temperature: 37°C
  Growth strain: DH5alpha
  Copy number: High Copy
Gene/Insert
  Gene/Insert name: superfolder GFP 1-10 domain without start codon
  Species: Synthetic
  Cloning method: Unknown
  Sequencing primers: 5′ M13-F20; 3′ M13Rev
Terms and licenses: Academic/Nonprofit Terms; Industry Terms: Not Available to Industry
Depositor comments: Please note this plasmid contains super-folder GFP and shows noticeable background fluorescence.
How to cite: LI C-D 1-10GFP noATG was a gift from Martin Parniske (Addgene plasmid # 54462 ; http://n2t.net/addgene:54462 ; RRID:Addgene_54462)
