>Addgene plasmid #54462 | LI C-D 1-10GFP noATG | addgene partial sequence | sequence record 99622 | M13-F20 5'-TGTAAAACGACGGCCAGT-3'
GGGCGAAGAACTCTTCACTGGTGTTGTGCCTATCCTCGTGGAACTCGACGGCGACGTTAACGGTCATAAG
TTCTCCGTCAGGGGAGAGGGAGAAGGCGACGCTACCATCGGAAAGCTCACACTCAAGTTCATCTGCACCA
CAGGCAAGCTCCCTGTGCCTTGGCCTACTCTCGTTACTACCCTCACCTACGGTGTTCAGTGCTTCTCTCG
TTACCCTGACCACATGAAGCAGCATGACTTCTTCAAGAGTGCTATGCCTGAGGGCTACGTCCAGGAACGT
ACAATCTCTTTCAAGGACGACGGAAAGTACAAGACAAGGGCCGTCGTGAAGTTCGAGGGTGACACTCTCG
TGAACCGTATCGAACTCAAGGGAACCGACTTCAAGGAGGACGGTAACATCCTCGGTCACAAGCTCGAATA
CAACTTCAACTCCCATAACGTGTACATCACAGCTGACAAGCAGAAGAACGGAATCAAGGCCAACTTCACT
GTTAGGCACAACGTCGAGGACGGTTCTGTTCAGCTCGCCGACCATTACCAGCAGAACACCCCTATCGGTG
ACGGACCTGTCCTCCTCCCTGACAACCACTACCTCTCTACACAGACTGTGCTCTCCAAGGACCCTAACGA
AAAGTGAAAGGAGAGACCTACGAATGCATCTAGATATCGGATCCCGGGCCCGTCGACTGCAGAGGCCTGC
ATGCAAGCTTGGCGTAATCATGGTCATAGCTGTTTCCTGTGTGAAATTGTTATCCGCTCACAATTCCACA
CAACATACGAGCCGGAAGCATAAAGTGTAAAGCCTGGGGTGCCTAATGAGTGAGCTAACTCACATTAATT
GCGTTGCGCTCACTGCCCGCTTTCCAGTCGGGAAACCTGTCGTGCCAGCTGCATTAATGAATCGGCCAAC
GCGC
