>Addgene plasmid #54462 | LI C-D 1-10GFP noATG | addgene partial sequence | sequence record 99623 | M13-Rev 5'-CAGGAAACAGCTATGACC-3'
TAAGGAGAAAATACCGCATCAGGCGCCATTCGCCATTCAGGCTGCGCAACTGTTGGGAAGGGCGATCGGT
GCGGGCCTCTTCGCTATTACGCCAGCTGGCGAAAGGGGGATGTGCTGCAAGGCGATTAAGTTGGGTAACG
CCAGGGTTTTCCCAGTCACGACGTTGTAAAACGACGGCCAGTGAATTCGAGCTCGGTACCTCGATGGTCT
CACACCGTGTCTAAGGGCGAAGAACTCTTCACTGGTGTTGTGCCTATCCTCGTGGAACTCGACGGCGACG
TTAACGGTCATAAGTTCTCCGTCAGGGGAGAGGGAGAAGGCGACGCTACCATCGGAAAGCTCACACTCAA
GTTCATCTGCACCACAGGCAAGCTCCCTGTGCCTTGGCCTACTCTCGTTACTACCCTCACCTACGGTGTT
CAGTGCTTCTCTCGTTACCCTGACCACATGAAGCAGCATGACTTCTTCAAGAGTGCTATGCCTGAGGGCT
ACGTCCAGGAACGTACAATCTCTTTCAAGGACGACGGAAAGTACAAGACAAGGGCCGTCGTGAAGTTCGA
GGGTGACACTCTCGTGAACCGTATCGAACTCAAGGGAACCGACTTCAAGGAGGACGGTAACATCCTCGGT
CACAAGCTCGAATACAACTTCAACTCCCATAACGTGTACATCACAGCTGACAAGCAGAAGAACGGAATCA
AGGCCAACTTCACTGTTAGGCACAACGTCGAGGACGGTTCTGTTCAGCTCGCCGACCATTACCAGCAGAA
CACCCCTATCGGTGACGGACCTGTCCTCCTCCCTGACAACCACTACCTCTCTACACAGACTGTGCTCTCC
AAGGACCCTAACGAAAAGTGAAAGGAGAGACCTACGAATGCATCTAGATATCGGATCCCGGGCCCGTCGA
CTGCAGAGG
